Addgene plasmid #137067: pelB-MBP-BB0323-ss
Purpose: E. coli expression clone (T7lac promoter) for mature BB0323 (aa 20-377) from B. burgdorferi with N-terminal PelB signal peptide + His10 + mature maltose binding protein + TEV protease cleavage
Depositing lab: Debra Hansen. Depositing organization: Arizona State University. Publication: Membrane directed expression in Escherichia coli of BBA57 and other virulence factors from the Lyme disease agent Borrelia burgdorferi. Robertson KE, Truong CD, Craciunescu FM, Chiu PL, Fromme P, Hansen DT. Sci Rep. 2019 Nov 26;9(1):17606. doi: 10.1038/s41598-019-53830-x. PubMed 31772280.
Backbone
  Vector backbone: pelB-MBP (DNASU access no. EvNO00813783)
  Vector type: Bacterial Expression
Growth in bacteria
  Bacterial resistance: Kanamycin, 50 μg/mL
  Growth temperature: 37°C
  Growth strain: DH5alpha
  Copy number: Low Copy
Gene/Insert
  Gene/Insert name: AAC66700.1 (alt name: BB0323)
  Species: Borrelia burgdorferi B31
  Mutation: mature BB0323: lacks the BB0323 signal peptide
  Promoter: T7lac
  Tag / fusion protein: PelB signal peptide + His10 + maltose binding protein + TEV protease cleavage (N terminal on backbone)
  Cloning method: Ligation Independent Cloning
  Sequencing primers: 5′ GAAAGGTGAAATCATGCCGAACATC; 3′ GCTAGTTATTGCTCAGCGG
Terms and licenses: Academic/Nonprofit Terms; Industry Terms: Not Available to Industry
Depositor comments: This plasmid uses the T7lac promoter to express in E. coli the mature (lacking the signal peptide), wild-type protein containing an N-terminal PelB signal peptide + His10 + mature maltose binding protein + TEV protease cleavage site. The gene encoding the protein does not have the same DNA sequence as B. burgdorferi because the gene has been optimized for expression in E. coli. BB0323 is a lipoprotein. BB0323 is not expected to be lipidated in this construct. After TEV cleavage, the target protein has an added A residue at the N-terminus of the mature protein.
How to cite: pelB-MBP-BB0323-ss was a gift from Debra Hansen (Addgene plasmid # 137067 ; http://n2t.net/addgene:137067 ; RRID:Addgene_137067)
