[The description below was written by a language model from this plasmid's Addgene catalogue record and pLannotate feature annotations shown in this document.]
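Description:
pelB-MBP-BB0323-ss is a 7,576-nt bacterial expression plasmid built on the pelB-MBP backbone for producing a Borrelia burgdorferi B31 virulence-associated protein, BB0323, in E. coli. It is selected with kanamycin through an aminoglycoside phosphotransferase gene and replicates from a ColE1/pBR322-type origin. The accompanying rop gene and bom region are consistent with the low copy number listed in the catalogue. An f1 origin is also present, along with remnant tetracycline-resistance fragments from the parental vector.

Expression is driven by a T7 promoter immediately followed by a lac operator (T7lac), with a plasmid-borne lacI supplying repressor, so transcription requires T7 RNA polymerase in the host and is inducible with IPTG. A T7 gene 10 ribosome binding site precedes the open reading frame, and a T7 terminator closes the unit. The encoded fusion begins with the PelB signal peptide, which directs export toward the periplasm. It is followed by a polyhistidine tag (His10 per the depositor; annotated as 8xHis by the automated tool), mature maltose binding protein lacking its own leader, and a TEV protease site. Downstream, inserted by ligation-independent cloning, is an E. coli codon-optimised gene for mature BB0323 (residues 20–377), which lacks its native signal peptide. BB0323 is naturally a lipoprotein but is not expected to be lipidated in this context. TEV cleavage releases the target with one extra alanine at its N-terminus.

The feature table also shows a short His-tag fragment and a SET1 fragment after the insert region; the record does not say whether these are translated. The plasmid was made for a study of membrane-directed expression of Lyme disease virulence factors.
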