Features (pLannotate 1.2.2; 22 found; start..end, strand, type, name):
     13..441     +  rep_origin     f1 ori (sequence partly withheld): f1 bacteriophage origin of replication; arrow indicates direction of (+) strand synthesis
    494..551     +  promoter       AmpR promoter (fragment): bla
    560..1375    -  CDS            KanR: aminoglycoside phosphotransferase; aph(3')-Ia; confers resistance to kanamycin in bacteria or G418 (Geneticin®) in eukaryotes
   1497..2085    +  rep_origin     ori: high-copy-number ColE1/pMB1/pBR322/pUC origin of replication
   2271..2410    -  misc_feature   bom: basis of mobility region from pBR322
   2512..2703    -  CDS            rop: Rop protein, which maintains plasmids at low copy number; rop
   2720..3100    +  CDS            YPB1_ECOLX: Protein predicted: Swiss-Prot protein existence level 4. From Escherichia coli.
   3172..3463    -  CDS            TcR (fragment): tetracycline efflux protein; tet; confers resistance to tetracycline
   3478..3499    -  protein_bind   CAP binding site: CAP binding activates transcription in the presence of cAMP. E. coli catabolite activator protein
   3512..4594    -  CDS            lacI: lac repressor; lacI; The lac repressor binds to the lac operator to inhibit transcription in E. coli. This inhibition can be relieved by adding lactose or isopropyl-β-D-thiogalactopyranoside (IPTG).
   4595..4672    -  promoter       lacI promoter: lacI
   4680..4959    -  CDS            TcR (fragment): tetracycline efflux protein; tet; confers resistance to tetracycline
   4981..4999    +  promoter       T7 promoter: promoter for bacteriophage T7 RNA polymerase
   5000..5024    +  protein_bind   lac operator: The lac repressor binds to the lac operator to inhibit transcription in E. coli. This inhibition can be relieved by adding lactose or isopropyl-β-D-thiogalactopyranoside (IPTG). lac repressor encoded by lacI
   5039..5061    +  RBS            RBS: efficient ribosome binding site from bacteriophage T7 gene 10 (Olins and Rangwala, 1989)
   5069..5134    +  sig_peptide    pelB signal sequence: leader peptide for secretion; pelB (fragment)
   5177..5200    +  CDS            8xHis: 8xHis affinity tag
   5207..6307    +  CDS            MBP: maltose binding protein from E. coli; malE (mutated); This version of the gene does not encode a signal sequence, so MBP will remain in the cytosol.
   6317..6333    +  CDS            TEV site (fragment): tobacco etch virus (TEV) protease recognition and cleavage site
   7421..7438    +  CDS            9xHis (fragment): 9xHis affinity tag
   7448..7497    +  CDS            SET1 (fragment): solubility-enhancement tag derived from T7 phage gene 10B
   7505..7552    +  terminator     T7 terminator: transcription terminator for bacteriophage T7 RNA polymerase
>Addgene plasmid #137067 | pelB-MBP-BB0323-ss | addgene full sequence | sequence record 291957 | Addgene NGS Result
TTGGCGAATGGG
[124 nt withheld, positions 13-136]
C
[91 nt withheld, positions 138-228]
A
[49 nt withheld, positions 230-278]
CCTTTGACGTTGGAGTCCACGTTCTTT
[37 nt withheld, positions 306-342]
ACCCTATCTCGGTCTATTCTTTTGATTTATAAGGGATTTTGCCGATTTCGGCCTATTGGTTAAAAAATGA
GCTGATTTAACAAAAATTTAACGCGAATTTTAACAAAATATTAACGCTTACAATTTAGGTGGCACTTTTC
GGGGAAATGTGCGCGGAACCCCTATTTGTTTATTTTTCTAAATACATTCAAATATGTATCCGCTCATGAA
TTAATTCTTAGAAAAACTCATCGAGCATCAAATGAAACTGCAATTTATTCATATCAGGATTATCAATACC
ATATTTTTGAAAAAGCCGTTTCTGTAATGAAGGAGAAAACTCACCGAGGCAGTTCCATAGGATGGCAAGA
TCCTGGTATCGGTCTGCGATTCCGACTCGTCCAACATCAATACAACCTATTAATTTCCCCTCGTCAAAAA
TAAGGTTATCAAGTGAGAAATCACCATGAGTGACGACTGAATCCGGTGAGAATGGCAAAAGTTTATGCAT
TTCTTTCCAGACTTGTTCAACAGGCCAGCCATTACGCTCGTCATCAAAATCACTCGCATCAACCAAACCG
TTATTCATTCGTGATTGCGCCTGAGCGAGACGAAATACGCGATCGCTGTTAAAAGGACAATTACAAACAG
GAATCGAATGCAACCGGCGCAGGAACACTGCCAGCGCATCAACAATATTTTCACCTGAATCAGGATATTC
TTCTAATACCTGGAATGCTGTTTTCCCGGGGATCGCAGTGGTGAGTAACCATGCATCATCAGGAGTACGG
ATAAAATGCTTGATGGTCGGAAGAGGCATAAATTCCGTCAGCCAGTTTAGTCTGACCATCTCATCTGTAA
CATCATTGGCAACGCTACCTTTGCCATGTTTCAGAAACAACTCTGGCGCATCGGGCTTCCCATACAATCG
ATAGATTGTCGCACCTGATTGCCCGACATTATCGCGAGCCCATTTATACCCATATAAATCAGCATCCATG
TTGGAATTTAATCGCGGCCTAGAGCAAGACGTTTCCCGTTGAATATGGCTCATAACACCCCTTGTATTAC
TGTTTATGTAAGCAGACAGTTTTATTGTTCATGACCAAAATCCCTTAACGTGAGTTTTCGTTCCACTGAG
CGTCAGACCCCGTAGAAAAGATCAAAGGATCTTCTTGAGATCCTTTTTTTCTGCGCGTAATCTGCTGCTT
GCAAACAAAAAAACCACCGCTACCAGCGGTGGTTTGTTTGCCGGATCAAGAGCTACCAACTCTTTTTCCG
AAGGTAACTGGCTTCAGCAGAGCGCAGATACCAAATACTGTCCTTCTAGTGTAGCCGTAGTTAGGCCACC
ACTTCAAGAACTCTGTAGCACCGCCTACATACCTCGCTCTGCTAATCCTGTTACCAGTGGCTGCTGCCAG
TGGCGATAAGTCGTGTCTTACCGGGTTGGACTCAAGACGATAGTTACCGGATAAGGCGCAGCGGTCGGGC
TGAACGGGGGGTTCGTGCACACAGCCCAGCTTGGAGCGAACGACCTACACCGAACTGAGATACCTACAGC
GTGAGCTATGAGAAAGCGCCACGCTTCCCGAAGGGAGAAAGGCGGACAGGTATCCGGTAAGCGGCAGGGT
CGGAACAGGAGAGCGCACGAGGGAGCTTCCAGGGGGAAACGCCTGGTATCTTTATAGTCCTGTCGGGTTT
CGCCACCTCTGACTTGAGCGTCGATTTTTGTGATGCTCGTCAGGGGGGCGGAGCCTATGGAAAAACGCCA
GCAACGCGGCCTTTTTACGGTTCCTGGCCTTTTGCTGGCCTTTTGCTCACATGTTCTTTCCTGCGTTATC
CCCTGATTCTGTGGATAACCGTATTACCGCCTTTGAGTGAGCTGATACCGCTCGCCGCAGCCGAACGACC
GAGCGCAGCGAGTCAGTGAGCGAGGAAGCGGAAGAGCGCCTGATGCGGTATTTTCTCCTTACGCATCTGT
GCGGTATTTCACACCGCAATGGTGCACTCTCAGTACAATCTGCTCTGATGCCGCATAGTTAAGCCAGTAT
ACACTCCGCTATCGCTACGTGACTGGGTCATGGCTGCGCCCCGACACCCGCCAACACCCGCTGACGCGCC
CTGACGGGCTTGTCTGCTCCCGGCATCCGCTTACAGACAAGCTGTGACCGTCTCCGGGAGCTGCATGTGT
CAGAGGTTTTCACCGTCATCACCGAAACGCGCGAGGCAGCTGCGGTAAAGCTCATCAGCGTGGTCGTGAA
GCGATTCACAGATGTCTGCCTGTTCATCCGCGTCCAGCTCGTTGAGTTTCTCCAGAAGCGTTAATGTCTG
GCTTCTGATAAAGCGGGCCATGTTAAGGGCGGTTTTTTCCTGTTTGGTCACTGATGCCTCCGTGTAAGGG
GGATTTCTGTTCATGGGGGTAATGATACCGATGAAACGAGAGAGGATGCTCACGATACGGGTTACTGATG
ATGAACATGCCCGGTTACTGGAACGTTGTGAGGGTAAACAACTGGCGGTATGGATGCGGCGGGACCAGAG
AAAAATCACTCAGGGTCAATGCCAGCGCTTCGTTAATACAGATGTAGGTGTTCCACAGGGTAGCCAGCAG
CATCCTGCGATGCAGATCCGGAACATAATGGTGCAGGGCGCTGACTTCCGCGTTTCCAGACTTTACGAAA
CACGGAAACCGAAGACCATTCATGTTGTTGCTCAGGTCGCAGACGTTTTGCAGCAGCAGTCGCTTCACGT
TCGCTCGCGTATCGGTGATTCATTCTGCTAACCAGTAAGGCAACCCCGCCAGCCTAGCCGGGTCCTCAAC
GACAGGAGCACGATCATGCGCACCCGTGGGGCCGCCATGCCGGCGATAATGGCCTGCTTCTCGCCGAAAC
GTTTGGTGGCGGGACCAGTGACGAAGGCTTGAGCGAGGGCGTGCAAGATTCCGAATACCGCAAGCGACAG
GCCGATCATCGTCGCGCTCCAGCGAAAGCGGTCCTCGCCGAAAATGACCCAGAGCGCTGCCGGCACCTGT
CCTACGAGTTGCATGATAAAGAAGACAGTCATAAGTGCGGCGACGATAGTCATGCCCCGCGCCCACCGGA
AGGAGCTGACTGGGTTGAAGGCTCTCAAGGGCATCGGTCGAGATCCCGGTGCCTAATGAGTGAGCTAACT
TACATTAATTGCGTTGCGCTCACTGCCCGCTTTCCAGTCGGGAAACCTGTCGTGCCAGCTGCATTAATGA
ATCGGCCAACGCGCGGGGAGAGGCGGTTTGCGTATTGGGCGCCAGGGTGGTTTTTCTTTTCACCAGTGAG
ACGGGCAACAGCTGATTGCCCTTCACCGCCTGGCCCTGAGAGAGTTGCAGCAAGCGGTCCACGCTGGTTT
GCCCCAGCAGGCGAAAATCCTGTTTGATGGTGGTTAACGGCGGGATATAACATGAGCTGTCTTCGGTATC
GTCGTATCCCACTACCGAGATATCCGCACCAACGCGCAGCCCGGACTCGGTAATGGCGCGCATTGCGCCC
AGCGCCATCTGATCGTTGGCAACCAGCATCGCAGTGGGAACGATGCCCTCATTCAGCATTTGCATGGTTT
GTTGAAAACCGGACATGGCACTCCAGTCGCCTTCCCGTTCCGCTATCGGCTGAATTTGATTGCGAGTGAG
ATATTTATGCCAGCCAGCCAGACGCAGACGCGCCGAGACAGAACTTAATGGGCCCGCTAACAGCGCGATT
TGCTGGTGACCCAATGCGACCAGATGCTCCACGCCCAGTCGCGTACCGTCTTCATGGGAGAAAATAATAC
TGTTGATGGGTGTCTGGTCAGAGACATCAAGAAATAACGCCGGAACATTAGTGCAGGCAGCTTCCACAGC
AATGGCATCCTGGTCATCCAGCGGATAGTTAATGATCAGCCCACTGACGCGTTGCGCGAGAAGATTGTGC
ACCGCCGCTTTACAGGCTTCGACGCCGCTTCGTTCTACCATCGACACCACCACGCTGGCACCCAGTTGAT
CGGCGCGAGATTTAATCGCCGCGACAATTTGCGACGGCGCGTGCAGGGCCAGACTGGAGGTGGCAACGCC
AATCAGCAACGACTGTTTGCCCGCCAGTTGTTGTGCCACGCGGTTGGGAATGTAATTCAGCTCCGCCATC
GCCGCTTCCACTTTTTCCCGCGTTTTCGCAGAAACGTGGCTGGCCTGGTTCACCACGCGGGAAACGGTCT
GATAAGAGACACCGGCATACTCTGCGACATCGTATAACGTTACTGGTTTCACATTCACCACCCTGAATTG
ACTCTCTTCCGGGCGCTATCATGCCATACCGCGAAAGGTTTTGCGCCATTCGATGGTGTCCGGGATCTCG
ACGCTCTCCCTTATGCGACTCCTGCATTAGGAAGCAGCCCAGTAGTAGGTTGAGGCCGTTGAGCACCGCC
GCCGCAAGGAATGGTGCATGCAAGGAGATGGCGCCCAACAGTCCCCCGGCCACGGGGCCTGCCACCATAC
CCACGCCGAAACAAGCGCTCATGAGCCCGAAGTGGCGAGCCCGATCTTCCCCATCGGTGATGTCGGCGAT
ATAGGCGCCAGCAACCGCACCTGTGGCGCCGGTGATGCCGGCCACGATGCGTCCGGCGTAGAGGATCGAG
ATCTCGATCCCGCGAAATTAATACGACTCACTATAGGGGAATTGTGAGCGGATAACAATTCCCCTCTAGA
AATAATTTTGTTTAACTTTAAGAAGGAGATATACATATGAAATACCTGCTGCCGACCGCTGCTGCTGGTC
TGCTGCTTCTCGCTGCCCAGCCGGCGATGGCCATGGATATCGGAATTAATTCGGATCCGAATTCGAGCTC
ACATCACCATCACCATCACCATCACCATCACCCCATGAAAATCGAAGAAGGTAAACTGGTAATCTGGATT
AACGGCGATAAAGGCTATAACGGTCTCGCTGAAGTCGGTAAGAAATTCGAGAAAGATACCGGAATTAAAG
TCACCGTTGAGCATCCGGATAAACTGGAAGAGAAATTCCCACAGGTTGCGGCAACTGGCGATGGCCCTGA
CATTATCTTCTGGGCACACGACCGCTTTGGTGGCTACGCTCAATCTGGCCTGTTGGCTGAAATCACCCCG
GACAAAGCGTTCCAGGACAAGCTGTATCCGTTTACCTGGGATGCCGTACGTTACAACGGCAAGCTGATTG
CTTACCCGATCGCTGTTGAAGCGTTATCGCTGATTTATAACAAAGATCTGCTGCCGAACCCGCCAAAAAC
CTGGGAAGAGATCCCGGCGCTGGATAAAGAACTGAAAGCGAAAGGTAAGAGCGCGCTGATGTTCAACCTG
CAAGAACCGTACTTCACCTGGCCGCTGATTGCTGCTGACGGGGGTTATGCGTTCAAGTATGAAAACGGCA
AGTACGACATTAAAGACGTGGGCGTGGATAACGCTGGCGCGAAAGCGGGTCTGACCTTCCTGGTTGACCT
GATTAAAAACAAACACATGAATGCAGACACCGATTACTCCATCGCAGAAGCTGCCTTTAATAAAGGCGAA
ACAGCGATGACCATCAACGGCCCGTGGGCATGGTCCAACATCGACACCAGCAAAGTGAATTATGGTGTAA
CGGTACTGCCGACCTTCAAGGGTCAACCATCCAAACCGTTCGTTGGCGTGCTGAGCGCAGGTATTAACGC
CGCCAGTCCGAACAAAGAGCTGGCAAAAGAGTTCCTCGAAAACTATCTGCTGACTGATGAAGGTCTGGAA
GCGGTTAATAAAGACAAACCGCTGGGTGCCGTAGCGCTGAAGTCTTACGAGGAAGAGTTGGCGAAAGATC
CACGTATTGCCGCCACTATGGAAAACGCCCAGAAAGGTGAAATCATGCCGAACATCCCGCAGATGTCCGC
TTTCTGGTATGCCGTGCGTACTGCGGTGATCAACGCCGCCAGCGGTCGTCAGACTGTCGATGAAGCCCTG
AAAGACGCGCAGACTCCGGGTAGCGAAAACCTGTACTTCCAAGCGTGCAAGACCCCGCCGGAGAGCCGTG
AAAGCAAAAACGCGAAGATCGCGCAGCCGGACAACAAAAACTTTCAACTGCGTGACATCAAAGATATTAA
GAACGAACTGATTCGTGAGCGTGGCCACCTGTTCTATAGCAAAGAATTTAACGAGGCGGAACGTCTGGAG
GAAGCGATGAAGCAGAGCTTCAGCAAGAAAAAGGCGATCGAGGGTAACGAAATTGCGCTGAAAGTGCTGG
AGCGTTACAAGACCATCATTCGTGAGACCCGTGAGAAGAAGGAGAAGACCAACTACCTGAAAGAAAACAT
CGAGAAGTATCTGAACGACGCGGAAGCGAACGAGGCGTACATCTGGATTCCGCTGGAGATTGATGAGGTT
AACAACCTGTATTTCGAGGCGACCCGTAAATACAAGAACTATGACCTGGATAACGCGCTGGACATGTACA
GCAAAGCGTTTAACCGTGCGCAGCAAGCGGCGAAAAACGCGAAGGAAGCGAAAGCGCTGAAGGAAACCGA
TGAGCGTATGTACAAACAGCTGAAGGCGCTGGAGGCGGCGAGCAACCTGCCGATCTATAGCAACAACAAA
CTGATTAAGCCGAGCCCGTGGAACGGCCGTGCGTTCATCAAAGAACGTAACAGCCACCTGAACCTGCTGA
ACACCAACAAGGACACCTACCTGCTGGGCGAGGCGGAAATTAGCATCCCGATTGTGCTGGCGTATGAGGA
AAAAGTTGAAATCGCGAAAAACAGCAAGCCGCAAGAGCAATTTAAGACCCTGGAACTGATTGAGCGTAGC
CGTACCCTGTGGGAAAAAGGTGTGGAGGCGAAAAACGTTAAGAACTTCCGTCTGGCGAACGAACTGTTTC
TGGAGAGCGCGCGTTACCTGGAAGCGTATCAGAGCAACGCGAGCAGCGAGCTGTACGTTATCAAGATTGG
CAACACCCTGTGGGGTATCAGCAAAAAGCTGTACAACGACCCGTATCTGTGGCCGAAGATTTGGTTCGCG
AACCGTCAGAAAATCCAAAACCCGGATCTGATTCACAGCAACTGGAAGATCATTATCCCGGCGAAATAAT
AACTCGAGCACCACCACCACCACCACTGAGATCCGGCTGCTAACAAAGCCCGAAAGGAAGCTGAGTTGGC
TGCTGCCACCGCTGAGCAATAACTAGCATAACCCCTTGGGGCCTCTAAACGGGTCTTGAGGGGTTTTTTG
CTGAAAGGAGGAACTATATCCGGA
